Addgene plasmid #195817: pENTR223-EBNALP
Purpose: Gateway Entry Clone of Epstein-Barr virus EBNALP
Depositing lab: Eric Johannsen. Depositing organization: Brigham and Women's Hospital. Publication: Epstein-Barr virus and virus human protein interaction maps. Calderwood MA, Venkatesan K, Xing L, Chase MR, Vazquez A, Holthaus AM, Ewence AE, Li N, Hirozane-Kishikawa T, Hill DE, Vidal M, Kieff E, Johannsen E. Proc Natl Acad Sci U S A. 2007 May 1;104(18):7606-11. doi: 10.1073/pnas.0702332104. Epub 2007 Apr 19. PubMed 17446270.
Backbone
  Vector backbone: pENTR223.1
  Backbone manufacturer: Invitrogen
  Backbone size w/o insert (bp): 2875
  Vector type: Gateway Entry Vector
Growth in bacteria
  Bacterial resistance: Spectinomycin, 50 μg/mL
  Growth temperature: 37°C
  Growth strain: DH5alpha
  Copy number: High Copy
Gene/Insert
  Gene/Insert name: EBNALP
  Species: Epstein-Barr virus
  Entrez Gene: EBNA-LP (a.k.a. HHV4_EBNA-LP)
  Cloning method: Gateway Cloning
Terms and licenses: Academic/Nonprofit Terms; Industry Terms: Not Available to Industry
How to cite: pENTR223-EBNALP was a gift from Eric Johannsen (Addgene plasmid # 195817 ; http://n2t.net/addgene:195817 ; RRID:Addgene_195817)
