[The description below was written by a language model from this plasmid's Addgene catalogue record and pLannotate feature annotations shown in this document.]
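Description:
pENTR223-EBNALP is a Gateway entry clone built on the Invitrogen pENTR223.1 backbone and carrying the Epstein-Barr virus EBNA-LP (also called EBNA5) open reading frame. It is a small bacterial plasmid: the sequenced record is about 4.3 kb, made up of a roughly 2.9 kb backbone plus the insert. It is propagated in E. coli from a high-copy ColE1/pUC-type origin and selected with spectinomycin through the aadA aminoglycoside adenylyltransferase gene (annotated SmR). That gene appears to be expressed from a class 1 integron Pc promoter fragment lying upstream. The short lacI, lacZα and gentamicin acetyltransferase fragments in the annotation are non-functional remnants of the vector's construction.

The payload is an approximately 1.5 kb coding sequence that matches EBNA-LP of the B95-8 strain. This viral nuclear protein acts as a coactivator of EBNA2 during B-cell immortalization, enhances LMP1 expression, and interacts with host SP100. The ORF is flanked by two attL recombination sites, which the automated annotation labels attL3 and attL2. These sites allow directional transfer by an LR Clonase reaction into any compatible attR-containing destination vector. The rrnB T1 and T2 terminators sit upstream of the cassette and insulate it from read-through transcription. A T7 promoter lies just beyond the downstream att site and points back toward the insert, so it reads the antisense strand. The entry clone has no promoter for expressing the ORF in eukaryotic cells, so expression depends on the destination vector chosen. The record does not state whether the ORF retains its native stop codon. The clone comes from a viral ORF collection assembled for mapping Epstein-Barr virus protein interactions, both among viral proteins and with human proteins. It serves as a source for shuttling EBNA-LP into yeast two-hybrid, tagging or expression vectors.
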