Features (pLannotate 1.2.2; 12 found; start..end, strand, type, name):
    121..213     +  CDS            lacI (fragment): lac repressor; lacI; The lac repressor binds to the lac operator to inhibit transcription in E. coli. This inhibition can be relieved by adding lactose or isopropyl-β-D-thiogalactopyranoside (IPTG).
    268..295     -  terminator     rrnB T2 terminator: transcription terminator T2 from the E. coli rrnB gene
    427..470     +  terminator     rrnB T1 terminator: Escherichia coli rrnB; transcription terminator T1 from the E. coli rrnB gene
    517..553     -  CDS            lacZα (fragment): LacZα fragment of β-galactosidase; lacZ fragment
    570..665     +  protein_bind   attL3: mutant version of attL; recombination site for the Gateway® LR reaction LR Clonase™
    668..2185    +  CDS            EBNA-LP: EBNA5_EBVB9 - Also known as EBNA5. Experimental evidence at protein level: Swiss-Prot protein existence level 1. Plays an important role in the establishment of B-cell immortalization by acting as an EBNA2 coactivator. This transcriptional activation preferentially enhances the expression of the major viral protein LMP1. The interaction between EBNA-LP and host SP100 correlates with coactivation of EBNA2 and the relocalization of SP100 from PML nuclear bodies into nucleoplasm. From Epstein-Barr virus (strain B95-8) (HHV-4) (Human herpesvirus 4).
   2184..2283    -  protein_bind   attL2: mutant version of attL; recombination site for the Gateway® LR reaction LR Clonase™
   2301..2319    -  promoter       T7 promoter: promoter for bacteriophage T7 RNA polymerase
   2509..2532    +  promoter       Pc promoter (fragment): intI1 (promoter lies within the coding sequence); class 1 integron promoter
   2708..2764    +  CDS            GmR (fragment): gentamycin acetyltransferase; aacC1; confers resistance to gentamycin
   2771..3562    +  CDS            SmR: aminoglycoside adenylyltransferase (Murphy, 1985); aadA; confers resistance to spectinomycin and streptomycin
   3655..4243    +  rep_origin     ori: high-copy-number ColE1/pMB1/pBR322/pUC origin of replication
>Addgene plasmid #195817 | pENTR223-EBNALP | addgene full sequence | sequence record 384865 | Addgene NGS Result
CTTTCCTGCGTTATCCCCTGATTCTGTGGATAACCGTATTACCGCCTTTGAGTGAGCTGATACCGCTCGC
CGCAGCCGAACGACCGAGCGCAGCGAGTCAGTGAGCGAGGAAGCGGAAGAGCGCCCAATACGCAAACCGC
CTCTCCCCGCGCGTTGGCCGATTCATTAATGCAGCTGGCACGACAGGTTTCCCGACTGGAAAGCGGGCAG
TGAGCGCAACGCAATTAATACGCGTACCGCTAGCCAGGAAGAGTTTGTAGAAACGCAAAAAGGCCATCCG
TCAGGATGGCCTTCTGCTTAGTTTGATGCCTGGCAGTTTATGGCGGGCGTCCTGCCCGCCACCCTCCGGG
CCGTTGCTTCACAACGTTCAAATCCGCTCCCGGCGGATTTGTCCTACTCAGGAGAGCGTTCACCGACAAA
CAACAGATAAAACGAAAGGCCCAGTCTTCCGACTGAGCCTTTCGTTTTATTTGATGCCTGGCAGTTCCCT
ACTCTCGCGTTAACGCTAGCATGGATGTTTTCCCAGTCACGACGTTGTAAAACGACGGCCAGTCTTAAGC
TCGGGCCCCAAATAATGATTTTATTTTGACTGATAGTGACCTGTTCGTTGCAACAAATTGATGAGCAATG
CTTTTTTATAATGCCAACTTTGTACAAAAAAGTTGGCATGGGAGACCGAAGTGAAGGCCCTGGACCAACC
CGGCCCGGGCCCCCCGGTATCGGGCCAGAGGGTCCCCTCGGACAGCTCCTAAGAAGGCACCGGTCGCCCA
GTCCTACCAGAGGGGGCCAAGAACCCAGACGAGTCCGTAGAAGGGTCCTCGTCCAGCAAGAAGAGGAGGT
GGTAAGCGGTTCACCTTCAGGGCCTAGGGGAGACCGAAGTGAAGGCCCTGGACCAACCCGGCCCGGGCCC
CCCGGTATCGGGCCAGAGGGTCCCCTCGGACAGCTCCTAAGAAGGCACCGGTCGCCCAGTCCTACCAGAG
GGGGCCAAGAACCCAGACGAGTCCGTAGAAGGGTCCTCGTCCAGCAAGAAGAGGAGGTGGTAAGCGGTTC
ACCTTCAGGGCCTAGGGGAGACCGAAGTGAAGGCCCTGGACCAACCCGGCCCGGGCCCCCCGGTATCGGG
CCAGAGGGTCCCCTCGGACAGCTCCTAAGAAGGCACCGGTCGCCCAGTCCTACCAGAGGGGGCCAAGAAC
CCAGACGAGTCCGTAGAAGGGTCCTCGTCCAGCAAGAAGAGGAGGTGGTAAGCGGTTCACCTTCAGGGCC
TAGGGGAGACCGAAGTGAAGGCCCTGGACCAACCCGGCCCGGGCCCCCCGGTATCGGGCCAGAGGGTCCC
CTCGGACAGCTCCTAAGAAGGCACCGGTCGCCCAGTCCTACCAGAGGGGGCCAAGAACCCAGACGAGTCC
GTAGAAGGGTCCTCGTCCAGCAAGAAGAGGAGGTGGTAAGCGGTTCACCTTCAGGGCCTAGGGGAGACCG
AAGTGAAGGCCCTGGACCAACCCGGCCCGGGCCCCCCGGTATCGGGCCAGAGGGTCCCCTCGGACAGCTC
CTAAGAAGGCACCGGTCGCCCAGTCCTACCAGAGGGGGCCAAGAACCCAGACGAGTCCGTAGAAGGGTCC
TCGTCCAGCAAGAAGAGGAGGTGGTAAGCGGTTCACCTTCAGGGCCTAGGGGAGACCGAAGTGAAGGCCC
TGGACCAACCCGGCCCGGGCCCCCCGGTATCGGGCCAGAGGGTCCCCTCGGACAGCTCCTAAGAAGGCAC
CGGTCGCCCAGTCCTACCAGAGGGGGCCAAGAACCCAGACGAGTCCGTAGAAGGGTCCTCGTCCAGCAAG
AAGAGGAGGTGGTAAGCGGTTCACCTTCAGGGCCTAGGGGAGACCGAAGTGAAGGCCCTGGACCAACCCG
GCCCGGGCCCCCCGGTATCGGGCCAGAGGGTCCCCTCGGACAGCTCCTAAGAAGGCACCGGTCGCCCAGT
CCTACCAGAGGGGGCCAAGAACCCAGACGAGTCCGTAGAAGGGTCCTCGTCCAGCAAGAAGAGGAGGTGG
TAAGCGGTTCACCTTCAGGGCCACTACGGCCACGTCCCCGGCCTCCCGCTCGGTCTCTTAGAGAGTGGCT
GCTACGCATTAGAGACCACTTTGAGCCACCCACAGTAACCACCCAGCGCCAATCTGTCTACATAGAAGAA
GAAGAGGATGAAGACCCAACTTTCTTGTACAAAGTTGGCATTATAAGAAAGCATTGCTTATCAATTTGTT
GCAACGAACAGGTCACTATCAGTCAAAATAAAATCATTATTTGCCATCCAGCTGATATCCCCTATAGTGA
GTCGTATTACATGGTCATAGCTGTTTCCTGGCAGCTCTGGCCCGTGTCTCAAAATCTCTGATGTTACATT
GCACAAGATAAAAATATATCATCATGCCTCCTCTAGACCAGCCAGGACAGAAATGCCTCGACTTCGCTGC
TACCCAAGGTTGCCGGGTGACGCACACCGTGGAAACGGATGAAGGCACGAACCCAGTGGACATAAGCCTG
TTCGGTTCGTAAGCTGTAATGCAAGTAGCGTATGCGCTCACGCAACTGGTCCAGAACCTTGACCGAACGC
AGCGGTGGTAACGGCGCAGTGGCGGTTTTCATGGCTTGTTATGACTGTTTTTTTGGGGTACAGTCTATGC
CTCGGGCATCCAAGCAGCAAGCGCGTTACGCCGTGGGTCGATGTTTGATGTTATGGAGCAGCAACGATGT
TACGCAGCAGGGCAGTCGCCCTAAAACAAAGTTAAACATTATGAGGGAAGCGGTGATCGCCGAAGTATCG
ACTCAACTATCAGAGGTAGTTGGCGTCATCGAGCGCCATCTCGAACCGACGTTGCTGGCCGTACATTTGT
ACGGCTCCGCAGTGGATGGCGGCCTGAAGCCACACAGTGATATTGATTTGCTGGTTACGGTGACCGTAAG
GCTTGATGAAACAACGCGGCGAGCTTTGATCAACGACCTTTTGGAAACTTCGGCTTCCCCTGGAGAGAGC
GAGATTCTCCGCGCTGTAGAAGTCACCATTGTTGTGCACGACGACATCATTCCGTGGCGTTATCCAGCTA
AGCGCGAACTGCAATTTGGAGAATGGCAGCGCAATGACATTCTTGCAGGTATCTTCGAGCCAGCCACGAT
CGACATTGATCTGGCTATCTTGCTGACAAAAGCAAGAGAACATAGCGTTGCCTTGGTAGGTCCAGCGGCG
GAGGAACTCTTTGATCCGGTTCCTGAACAGGATCTATTTGAGGCGCTAAATGAAACCTTAACGCTATGGA
ACTCGCCGCCCGACTGGGCTGGCGATGAGCGAAATGTAGTGCTTACGTTGTCCCGCATTTGGTACAGCGC
AGTAACCGGCAAAATCGCGCCGAAGGATGTCGCTGCCGACTGGGCAATGGAGCGCCTGCCGGCCCAGTAT
CAGCCCGTCATACTTGAAGCTAGACAGGCTTATCTTGGACAAGAAGAAGATCGCTTGGCCTCGCGCGCAG
ATCAGTTGGAAGAATTTGTCCACTACGTGAAAGGCGAGATCACCAAGGTAGTCGGCAAATAACCCTCGAG
CCACCCATGACCAAAATCCCTTAACGTGAGTTACGCGTCGTTCCACTGAGCGTCAGACCCCGTAGAAAAG
ATCAAAGGATCTTCTTGAGATCCTTTTTTTCTGCGCGTAATCTGCTGCTTGCAAACAAAAAAACCACCGC
TACCAGCGGTGGTTTGTTTGCCGGATCAAGAGCTACCAACTCTTTTTCCGAAGGTAACTGGCTTCAGCAG
AGCGCAGATACCAAATACTGTTCTTCTAGTGTAGCCGTAGTTAGGCCACCACTTCAAGAACTCTGTAGCA
CCGCCTACATACCTCGCTCTGCTAATCCTGTTACCAGTGGCTGCTGCCAGTGGCGATAAGTCGTGTCTTA
CCGGGTTGGACTCAAGACGATAGTTACCGGATAAGGCGCAGCGGTCGGGCTGAACGGGGGGTTCGTGCAC
ACAGCCCAGCTTGGAGCGAACGACCTACACCGAACTGAGATACCTACAGCGTGAGCTATGAGAAAGCGCC
ACGCTTCCCGAAGGGAGAAAGGCGGACAGGTATCCGGTAAGCGGCAGGGTCGGAACAGGAGAGCGCACGA
GGGAGCTTCCAGGGGGAAACGCCTGGTATCTTTATAGTCCTGTCGGGTTTCGCCACCTCTGACTTGAGCG
TCGATTTTTGTGATGCTCGTCAGGGGGGCGGAGCCTATGGAAAAACGCCAGCAACGCGGCCTTTTTACGG
TTCCTGGCCTTTTGCTGGCCTTTTGCTCACATGTT
